Addgene plasmid #35267: Myc-PSFΔRRM1+2
Depositing lab: Benjamin Blencowe. Publication: Role for PSF in mediating transcriptional activator-dependent stimulation of pre-mRNA processing in vivo. Rosonina E, Ip JY, Calarco JA, Bakowski MA, Emili A, McCracken S, Tucker P, Ingles CJ, Blencowe BJ. Mol Cell Biol. 2005 Aug;25(15):6734-46. 10.1128/MCB.25.15.6734-6746.2005 PubMed 16024807.
Backbone
  Vector backbone: pCMVmyc
  Backbone size w/o insert (bp): 3800
  Vector type: Mammalian Expression
Growth in bacteria
  Bacterial resistance: Ampicillin, 100 μg/mL
  Growth temperature: 37°C
  Growth strain: DH5alpha
  Copy number: High Copy
Gene/Insert
  Gene/Insert name: PSF (alt name: SFPQ)
  Species: H. sapiens (human)
  Mutation: Deletion of residues 298-429
  Entrez Gene: SFPQ (a.k.a. POMP100, PPP1R140, PSF)
  Promoter: CMV
  Tag / fusion protein: Myc (N terminal on backbone)
  Cloning method: Restriction Enzyme; 5′ cloning site NsiI (unknown if destroyed); 3′ cloning site SpeI (unknown if destroyed)
  Sequencing primers: 5′ CMV-Fwd
Terms and licenses: Academic/Nonprofit Terms; Industry Terms: Not Available to Industry
How to cite: Myc-PSFΔRRM1+2 was a gift from Benjamin Blencowe (Addgene plasmid # 35267 ; http://n2t.net/addgene:35267 ; RRID:Addgene_35267)
