[The description below was written by a language model from this plasmid's Addgene catalogue record.]
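Description:
Myc-PSFΔRRM1+2 is a mammalian expression plasmid built on the pCMVmyc backbone (about 3.8 kb without the insert). It is maintained as a high-copy plasmid in E. coli under ampicillin selection. The record does not list the origin of replication, the polyadenylation signal or any mammalian selection marker, and no feature table is provided, so these details cannot be confirmed here.

The insert is human PSF (also known as SFPQ, the polypyrimidine tract-binding protein-associated splicing factor), carrying an internal deletion of residues 298–429. As the construct name indicates, this deletion removes both RNA recognition motifs (RRM1 and RRM2). Expression is driven by the CMV promoter, a strong constitutive promoter in most mammalian cell lines. The backbone supplies an N-terminal Myc epitope tag, so the mutant protein can be detected or immunoprecipitated with anti-Myc antibodies and distinguished from endogenous PSF. The coding fragment was introduced by restriction cloning between NsiI and SpeI sites, though it is not recorded whether those sites survive in the final plasmid.

The associated publication concerns the role of PSF in transcriptional activator-dependent stimulation of pre-mRNA processing in vivo. In that context the construct most plausibly serves as a domain-deletion mutant for transient transfection, compared with full-length Myc-PSF and other deletion variants to test whether the RRMs are needed for PSF's function in coupling transcription to pre-mRNA processing. The record itself does not describe specific experiments.
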