>Addgene plasmid #35267 | Myc-PSFΔRRM1+2 | depositor partial sequence | sequence record 43079 | Insert
ATGGAACAAAAACTCATCTCAGAAGAGGATCTGAAGCTCATGTCTCGGGATCGGTTCCGGAGTCGTGGCG
GTGGCGGTGGTGGCTTCCACAGGCGTGGAGGAGGCGGCGGCCGCGGCGGCCTCCACGACTTCCGTTCTCC
GCCGCCCGGCATGGGCCTCAATCAGAATCGCGGCCCCATGGGTCCTGGCCCGGGCCAGAGCGGCCCTAAG
CCTCCGATCCCGCCACCGCCTCCACACCAACAGCAGCAACAGCCACCACCGCAGCAGCCACCGCCGCAGC
AGCCGCCACCGCATCAGCCGCCGCCGCATCCACAGCCGCATCAGCAGCAGCAGCCGCCGCCACCGCCGCA
GGACTCTTCCAAGCCCGTCGTTGCTCAGGGACCCGGCCCCGCTCCCGGAGTAGGCAGCACACCACCAGCC
TCCAGCTCGGCCCCGCCCGCCACTCCACCAACCTCGGGGGCCCCGCCAGGGTCCGGGCCAGGCCCGACTC
CGACCCCGCCGCCTGCAGTCACCTCGGCCCCTCCCGGGGCGCCGCCACCCACCCCGCCAAGCAGCGGGGT
CCCTACCACACCTCCTCAGGCCGGAGGCCCGCCGCCTCCGCCCGCGGCAGTCCCGGGCCCGGGTCCAGGG
CCTAAGCAGGGCCCAGGTCCGGGTGGTCCCAAAGGCGGCAAAATGCCTGGCGGGCCGAAGCCAGGTGGCG
GCCCGGGCCTAAGTACGCCTGGCGGCCACCCCAAGCCGCCGCGTCGAGGCGGCGGGGAGCCCCGCGGGGG
CCGCCAGCACCACCCGCCCTACCACCAGCAGCATCACCAGGGGCCCCCGCCCGGCGGGCCCGGCGGCCGC
AGCGAGGAGAAGATCTCGGACTCGGAGGGGTTTAAAGCCAATTTGTCTCTCTTGAGGAGGCCTGGAGAGA
AAACTTACACACAGCGATGTCGGTTGTTTGTTGGGAATCTACCTGCTGATATCACGGAGGATGAATTCAA
AAGACTATTTGCTAAATATGGAGAACCAGGAGAAGTTTTTATCAACAAAGGCAAAGGATTCGGATTTATT
AAGCTTGAATCTAGAGCTTTGGCTGAAATTGCCAAAGCCGAACTGGATGATGAGTACGAATATTCTCAGC
GATGGAAGTCTTTGGATGAAATGGAAAAACAGCAAAGGGAACAAGTTGAAAAAAACATGAAAGATGCAAA
AGACAAATTGGAAAGTGAAATGGAAGATGCCTATCATGAACATCAGGCAAATCTTTTGCGCCAAGATCTG
ATGAGACGACAGGAAGAATTAAGACGCATGGAAGAACTTCACAATCAAGAAATGCAGAAACGTAAAGAAA
TGCAATTGAGGCAAGAGGAGGAACGACGTAGAAGAGAGGAAGAGATGATGATTCGTCAACGTGAGATGGA
AGACCAAATGAGGCGCCAAAGAGAGGAAAGTTACAGCCGAATGGGCTACATGGATCCACGGGAAAGAGAC
ATGCGAATGGGTGGCGGAGGAGCAATGAACATGGGAGATCCCTATGGTTCAGGAGGCCAGAAATTTCCAC
CTCTAGGAGGTGGTGGTGGCATAGGTTATGAAGCTAATCCTGGCGTTCCACCAGCAACCATGAGTGGTTC
CATGATGGGAAGTGACATGCGTACTGAGCGCTTTGGGCAGGGAGGTGCGGGGCCTGTGGGTGGACAGGGT
CCTAGAGGAATGGGGCCTGGAACTCCAGCAGGATATGGTAGAGGGAGAGAAGAGTACGAAGGCCCAAACA
AAAAACCCCGATTTTAG
