>Addgene plasmid #35267 | Myc-PSFΔRRM1+2 | addgene partial sequence | sequence record 43904 | CMV-F 5'-CGCAAATGGGCGGTAGGCGTG-3'
GCAGAGCTCTCTGGCTACTAGAGAACCCACTGCCTTACTGGCTTATCGAAATTATGGAACAAAAACTCAT
CTCAGAAGAGGATCTGAAGCTTGATATCGAATTCCTGCATATGTCTCGGGATCGGTTCCGGAGTCGTGGC
GGTGGCGGTGGTGGCTTCCACAGGCGTGGAGGAGGCGGCGGCCGCGGCGGCCTCCACGACTTCCGTTCTC
CGCCGCCCGGCATGGGCCTCAATCAGAATCGCGGCCCCATGGGTCCTGGCCCGGGCCAGAGCGGCCCTAA
GCCTCCGATCCCGCCACCGCCTCCACACCAACAGCAGCAACAGCCACCACCGCAGCAGCCACCGCCGCAG
CAGCCGCCACCGCATCAGCCGCCGCCGCATCCACAGCCGCATCAGCAGCAGCAGCCGCCGCCACCGCCGC
AGGACTCTTCCAAGCCCGTCGTTGCTCAGGGACCCGGCCCC
