>Addgene plasmid #35267 | Myc-PSFΔRRM1+2 | addgene partial sequence | sequence record 44291 | EBV-rev 5'-GTGGTTTGTCCAAACTCATC-3'
TGTTCCTTTAGTGAGGGTTAATTTCGAGCTTGGCGTAATCATGGTCATAGCTGTTTCCTGTGTGAAATTG
TTATCCGCTCACAATTCCACACAACATACGAGCCGGAAGCATAAAGTGTAAAGCCTGGGGTGCCTAATGA
GTGAGCTAACTCACATTAATTGCGTTGCGCTCACTGCCCGCTTTCCAGTCGGGAAACCTGTCGTGCCAGC
TGCATTAATGAATCGGCCAACGCGCGGGGAGAGGCGGTTTGCGTATTGGGCGCTCTTCCGCTTCCTCGCT
CACTGACTCGCTGCGCTCGGTCGTTCGGCTGCGGCGAGCGGTATCAGCTCACTCAAAGGCGGTAATACGG
TTATCCACAGAATCAGGGGATAACGCAGGAAAGAACATGTGAGCAAAAGGCCAGCAAAAGGCCAGGAACC
GTAAAAAGGCCGCGTTGCTGGCGTTTTTCCATAGGCTCCGCCCCCCTGACGAGCATCACAAAAATCGACG
CTCAAGTCAGAGGTGGCGAAACCCGACAGGACTATAAAGATACCAGGCGTTTCCCCCTGGAAGCTCCCTC
GTGCGCTCTCCTGTTCCGACCCTGCCGCTTACCGGATACCTGTCCGCCTTTCTCCCTTCGGGAAGCGTGG
CGCTTTCTCATAGCTCACGCTGTAGGTATCTCAGTTCGGTGTAGGTCGTTCGCTCCAAGCTGGGCTGTGT
GCACGAACCCCCCGTTCAGCCCGACCGCTGCGCCTTATCCGGTAACTATCGTCTTGAGTCCAACCCGGTA
AGACACGACTTATCGCCACTGGCAGCAGCCACTGGTAACAGGATTANCAGAGCGAGGTATGTAGGCGGTG
CTACAGAGTT
