>Addgene plasmid #35267 | Myc-PSFΔRRM1+2 | addgene partial sequence | sequence record 45019 | hPSF-F2 5'-GGTCCAGGGCCTAAGCAG-3'
GGCGGGACGAAGCCAGGTGGCGGCCCGGGCCTAAAGGTACGCCTGGCGGCCACCCCAAGCCGCCGCATCG
AGGCGGCGGGGAGCCCCGCGGGGGCCGCCAGCACCACCCGCCCTACCACCAGCAGCATCACCAGGGGCCC
CCGCCCGGCGGGCCCGGCGGCCGCAGCGAGGAGAAGATCTCGGACTCGGAGGGGTTTAAAGCCAATTTGT
CTCTCTTGAGGAGGCCTGGAGAGAAAACTTACACACAGCGATGTCGATGCAGTGAAGGTGTTTTCTTACT
GACGACAACTCCTCGTCCAGTCATTGTGGAACCACTTGAACAACTAGATGATGAAGATGGTCTTCCTGAA
AAACTTGCCCAGAAGAATCCAATGTATCAAAAGGAGAGAGAACCCCTCCTCGTTTTGNCCAGCATGGCAC
GTTTGAGTACGAATATTCTCAGNGATGGAAGTCTTTTGGATGAAATGGGAAAACNGCCA
